>Addgene plasmid #174941 | pMSR:MSMEG_0933:Dendra | addgene full sequence | sequence record 345589 | Addgene NGS Result
TGGACGAGCCTCCGGTTCGGAGAGCTGATCGAGCTTCGCCGCAAGGACATCGTGGACGACGGCATGACGA
TGAAGCTCCGGGTGCGCCGTGGCGCTTCCCGCGTGGGGAACAAGATCGTCGTTGGCAACGCCAAGACCGT
CCGGTCGAAGCGTCCTGTGACGGTTCCGCCTCACGTCGCGGAGATGATCCGAGCGCACATGAAGGACCGT
ACGAAGATGAACAAGGGCCCCGAGGCATTCCTGGTGACCACGACGCAGGGCAACCGGCTGTCGAAGTCCG
CGTTCACCAAGTCGCTGAAGCGTGGCTACGCCAAGATCGGTCGGCCGGAACTCCGCATCCACGACCTCCG
CGCTGTCGGCGCTACGTTCGCCGCTCAGGCAGGTGCGACGACCAAGGAGCTGATGGCCCGTCTCGGTCAC
ACGACTCCTAGGATGGCGATGAAGTACCAGATGGCGTCTGAGGCCCGCGACGAGGCTATCGCTGAGGCGA
TGTCCAAGCTGGCCAAGACCTCCTGAAACGCAAAAAGCCCCCCTCCCAAGGACACTGAGTCCTAAAGAGG
GGGGTTTCTTGTCAGTACGCGAAGAACCACGCCTGGCCGCGAGCGCCAGCACCGCCGCTCTGTGCGGAGA
CCTGGGCACCAGCCCCGCCGCCGCCAGGAGCATTGCCGTTCCCGCCAGAAATCTAGACGGTGACCACAAC
GCGCCCGCTTTGATCGGGGACGTCGAAATATTGGATCGTCGGCACCGTCACGGCCGTGGGAGGCGGCACG
ATCCGCGACGTGATGATCGGCCGCATCCCCACGGTGCTGCGCAGTGAGCTCTACGCCATCCCGGCGTTGA
TCTGTGCGTTCGCACGCACAGGCCCGGTGTGAGAAGGGTCTCTGACGAGCGGGAGAACTCCCTATCAGTG
ATAGAGTTTGTCCTCCCTATCAGTGATAGATAGGCTTAAGGAGTAATACGACTCACTATAGGGAGAAGGA
GGCCATTATGCGTCTAGCGACAGACCTCGAGACCCCCCGCCGCGTGGCGGTGTTGTCGGTACACACCTCT
CCGCTGGCGCAGCCGGGCACCGGCGACGCGGGCGGCATGAACGTCTACGTGTTGCAGACCGCGCTGCAAC
TGGCCCGGCGTGGCGTCGAGGTCGAGGTCTTCACCAGGGCCACGTCGTCGGCCGATGCGCCGGTCGTGCC
TGTGGCGCCCGGTGTGCTGGTGCGCAACGTCGTGGCCGGCCCGTTCGAAGGCCTCGACAAGAACGATCTG
CCCACGCAGCTGTGCGCGTTCACCGCGGGTGTGCTGCGCGCCGAGGCGACCCACGAGCCCGGCTACTACG
ACGTCGTGCATTCGCACTACTGGCTGTCCGGCCAGGTCGGGTGGCTGGCGCGCGACCGCTGGGCCGTGCC
GCTGGTGCACACCGCGCACACGCTGGCCGCGGTCAAGAACGCCGCACTCGCCGCGGGCGACGCACCCGAG
CCGCCGCTGCGCGCGGTGGGCGAACAACAGGTGGTCGACGAGGCCGACCGCCTCATCGTGAACACCGAAG
TCGAAGCGCAGCAACTGGTCTCGTTGCACAATGCCGACCGCTCACGCATCGACGTCGTGCACCCCGGCGT
CGATCTCGACGTGTTCACCCCCGGTTCGCGCGACGCGGCGCGCGCGGTGTTCGGGCTTCCCACCGACCAG
AAGATCGTGGCGTTCGTGGGCCGCATCCAGCCGCTCAAGGCCCCCGACATCCTGCTGCGTGCCGCGGCGA
AACTGCCCGGCGTGCGCGTGCTGATCGCCGGTGGACCCTCCGGATCGGGACTTGCCCAACCGGACACGCT
GGTTCGGCTCGCCGACGAACTGGGTATCAGTGACCGGGTGACGTTCCTCCCGCCGCAGAGCCGCGAACAA
CTGGTCAACGTGTACCGGGCGGCCGATCTGGTCGCGGTGCCGAGCTACTCCGAGTCGTTCGGCCTGGTCG
CCGTCGAGGCGCAGGCGTGCGGCACGCCCGTCGTCGCCGCGGCCGTCGGCGGACTGCCGGTCGCGGTGGC
CGACGGCGTCAGCGGGGCACTCGTCGACGGCCACGACATCGGCGACTGGGCCGACACCATCAGCGAGGTG
CTCGACCGCGAGCCCGCCGCGCTGAGCCGCGCCTCCGCCGAACACGCCGCTCAGTTCTCGTGGGCGCACA
CCGTCGACGCGCTGCTCGCCAGCTACAGCCGGGCCATGAGTGACTACCGGGCCCGTCATCCCAGACCCGC
CGCGCGGCGTTCCGGACGCCGGTTCTCGATGCGCAGGGGAGTACGCACGAAGCTTGGTGCGGCCGCGGGC
AACACGCCTGGCATCAATCTGATCAAGGAGGACATGCGTGTCAAGGTGCATATGGAGGGCAACGTGAACG
GTCACGCCTTCGTGATCGAGGGGGAGGGTAAGGGTAAGCCTTACGAAGGGACCCAGACCGCCAACCTCAC
CGTCAAGGAGGGCGCCCCTCTCCCATTCTCGTACGATATCCTCACTACCGCGGTGCATTACGGGAACCGC
GTGTTCACCAAGTACCCCGAGGATATCCCTGACTACTTCAAGCAGAGCTTCCCGGAGGGATACTCCTGGG
AGCGGACGATGACCTTCGAAGACAAGGGTATCTGTACGATCCGCAGCGACATCTCGCTGGAAGGGGACTG
TTTCTTCCAGAACGTCCGTTTCAAGGGGACCAACTTTCCGCCGAACGGCCCGGTCATGCAGAAGAAGACC
CTCAAGTGGGAGCCGAGCACGGAGAAGCTGCACGTTCGGGACGGCCTCCTGGTCGGCAACATCAACATGG
CGCTGCTGCTGGAAGGCGGCGGCCACTACCTATGCGACTTCAAGACCACGTACAAAGCGAAGAAGGTCGT
CCAGCTGCCCGACGCGCACTTCGTGGACCACCGCATCGAAATCCTGGGGAACGATTCGGACTACAACAAG
GTCAAGTTGTACGAGCACGCTGTGGCACGCTATAGCCCGCTCCCGTCGCAGGTCTGGTTCGAAGGCGGCG
GCGGGGAGAACCTGTATTTCCAGGACTACAAGGACGACGACGACAAGTGATTTAAATAACCCCTTGGGGC
CTCTAAACGGGTCTTGAGGGGTTTTTTGTTAACTAGCGTACGATCGAATTCCTGCAGCTCACGGTAACTG
ATGCCGTATTTGCAGTACCAGCGTACGGCCCACAGAATGATGTCACGCTGAAAATGCCGGCCTTTGAATG
GGTTCATGTGCAGCTCCATCAGCAAAAGGGGATGATAAGTTTATCACCACCGACTATTTGCAACAGTGCC
GTTGATCGTGCTATGATCGACTGATGTCATCAGCGGTGGAGTGCAATGTCGTGCAATACGAATGGCGAAA
AGCCGAGCTCATCGGTCAGCTTCTCAACCTTGGGGTTACCCCCGGCGGTGTGCTGCTGGTCCACAGCTCC
TTCCGTAGCGTCCGGCCCCTCGAAGATGGGCCACTTGGACTGATCGAGGCCCTGCGTGCTACGCTGGGTC
CGGGAGGGACGCTCGTCATGCCCTCGTGGTCAGGTCTGGACGACGAGCCGTTCGATCCTGCCACGTCGCC
CGTTACACCGGACCTTGGAGTTGTCTCTGACACATTCTGGCGCCTGCCAAATGTAAAGCGCAGCGCCCAT
CCATTTGCCTTTGCGGCAGCGGGGCCACAGGCAGAGCAGATCATCTCTGATCCATTGCCCCTGCCACCTT
ACTCGCCTGCAAGCCCGGTCGCCCGTGTCCATGAACTCGATGGGCAGGTACTTCTCCTCGGCGTGGGACA
CGATGCCAACACGACGCTGCATCTTGCCGAGTTGATGGCAAAGGTTCCCTATGGGGTGCCGAGACACTGC
ACCATTCTTCAGGATGGCAAGTTGGTACGCGTCGATTATCTCGAGAATGACCACTGCTGTGAGCGCTTTG
CCTTGGCGGACAGGTGGCTCAAGGAGAAGAGCCTTCAGAAGGAAGGTCCAGTCGGTCATGCCTTTGCTCG
GTTGATCCGCTCCCGCGACATTGTGGCGACAGCCCTGGGTCAACTGGGCCGAGATCCGTTGATCTTCCTG
CATCCGCCAGAGGCGGGATGCGAAGAATGCGATGCCGCTCGCCAGTCGATTGGCTGAGCTCATGAGCGGA
GAACGAGATGACGTTGGAGGGGCAAGGTCGCGCTGATTGCTGGGGCAACACGGGGGATCCACTAGTTCCA
TGAGCGTCAGACCCCGTAGAAAAGATCAAAGGATCTTCTTGAGATCCTTTTTTTCTGCGCGTAATCTGCT
GCTTGCAAACAAAAAAACCACCGCTACCAGCGGTGGTTTGTTTGCCGGATCAAGAGCTACCAACTCTTTT
TCCGAAGGTAACTGGCTTCAGCAGAGCGCAGATACCAAATACTGTCCTTCTAGTGTAGCCGTAGTTAGGC
CACCACTTCAAGAACTCTGTAGCACCGCCTACATACCTCGCTCTGCTAATCCTGTTACCAGTGGCTGCTG
CCAGTGGCGATAAGTCGTGTCTTACCGGGTTGGACTCAAGACGATAGTTACCGGATAAGGCGCAGCGGTC
GGGCTGAACGGGGGGTTCGTGCACACAGCCCAGCTTGGAGCGAACGACCTACACCGAACTGAGATACCTA
CAGCGTGAGCTATGAGAAAGCGCCACGCTTCCCGAGGGGAGAAAGGCGGACAGGTATCCGGTAAGCGGCA
GGGTCGGAACAGGAGAGCGCACGAGGGAGCTTCCAGGGGGAAACGCCTGGTATCTTTATAGTCCTGTCGG
GTTTCGCCACCTCTGACTTGAGCGTCGATTTTTGTGATGCTCGTCAGGGGGGCGGAGCCTATGGAAAAAC
GCCAGCAACGCGGCCTTTTTACGGTTCCTGGCCTTTTGCTGGCCTTTTGCTCACATGTTCTTTCCTGCGT
TATCCCCTGATTCTGTGGATAACCGTATTACCGCCTTTGAGTGAGCTGATACCGCTCGCCGCAGCCGAAC
GACCGAGCGCAACGCGTGCGGCCGCGGTACCCGGGGATCCTCTAGAGTCGACCACCAAGGGCACCATCTC
TGCTTGGGCCACCCCGTTGGCCGCAGCCAGCTCGCTGAGAGCCGTGAACGACAGGGCGAACGCCAGCCCG
CCGACGGCGAGGGTTCCGACCGCTGCAACTCCCGGTGCAACCTTGTCCCGGTCTATTCTCTTCACTGCAC
CAGCTCCAATCTGGTGTGAATGCCCCTCGTCTGTTCGCGCAGGCGGGGGGCTCTATTCGTTTGTCAGCAT
CGAAAGTAGCCAGATCAGGGATGCGTTGCAACCGCGTATGCCCAGGTCAGAAGAGTCGCACAAGAGTTGC
AGACCCCTGGAAAGAAAAATGGCCAGAGGGCGAAAACACCCTCTGACCAGCGGAGCGGGCGACGGGAATC
GAACCCGCGTAGCTAGTTTGGAAGAATGGGTGTCTGCCGACCACATATGGGCCGGTCAAGATAGGTTTTT
ACCCCCTCTCGGCTGCATCCTCTAAGTGGAAAGAAATTGCAGGTCGTAGAAGCGCGTTGAAGCCTGAGAG
TTGCACAGGAGTTGCAACCCGGTAGCCTTGTTCACGACGAGAGGAGACCTAGTTGGCACGTCGCGGATGG
GGATCGCTGAAGACTCAGCGCAGCGGGAGGATCCAAGCCTCATACGTCAACCCGCAGGACGGTGTGAGGT
ACTACGCGCTGCAGACCTACGACAACAAGATGGACGCCGAAGCCTGGCTCGCGGGCGAGAAGCGGCTCAT
CGAGATGGAGACCTGGACCCCTCCACAGGACCGGGCGAAGAAGGCAGCCGCCAGCGCCATCACGCTGGAG
GAGTACACCCGGAAGTGGCTCGTGGAGCGCGACCTCGCAGACGGCACCAGGGATCTGTACAGCGGGCACG
CGGAGCGCCGCATCTACCCGGTGCTAGGTGAAGTGGCGGTCACAGAGATGACGCCAGCTCTGGTGCGTGC
GTGGTGGGCCGGGATGGGTAGGAAGCACCCGACTGCCCGCCGGCATGCCTACAACGTCCTCCGGGCGGTG
ATGAACACAGCGGTCGAGGACAAGCTGATCGCAGAGAACCCGTGCCGGATCGAGCAGAAGGCAGCCGATG
AGCGCGACGTAGAGGCGCTGACGCCTGAGGAGCTGGACATCGTCGCCGCTGAGATCTTCGAGCACTACCG
GATCGCGGCATACATCCTGGCG
Features (pLannotate 1.2.2; 14 found; start..end, strand, type, name):
    575..679     -  CDS            32 (fragment): VG32_BPML5 - Protein predicted: Swiss-Prot protein existence level 4. From Mycobacterium phage L5 (Mycobacteriophage L5).
    735..839     +  CDS            Y4104_STRCO (fragment): Protein inferred from homology: Swiss-Prot protein existence level 3. From Streptomyces coelicolor (strain ATCC BAA-471 / A3(2) / M145).
    897..916     +  promoter       tight TRE promoter (fragment): Tet-responsive promoter PTight, consisting of seven tet operator sequences followed by the minimal CMV promoter
    923..940     +  promoter       tight TRE promoter (fragment): Tet-responsive promoter PTight, consisting of seven tet operator sequences followed by the minimal CMV promoter
    954..972     +  promoter       T7 promoter: promoter for bacteriophage T7 RNA polymerase
    988..2289    +  CDS            mshA: MSHA_MYCS2 - Experimental evidence at protein level: Swiss-Prot protein existence level 1. Catalyzes the transfer of a N-acetyl-glucosamine moiety to 1D-myo-inositol 3-phosphate to produce 1D-myo-inositol 2-acetamido-2- deoxy-glucopyranoside 3-phosphate in the mycothiol biosynthesis pathway. From Mycolicibacterium smegmatis (strain ATCC 700084 / mc(2)155) (Mycobacterium smegmatis).
   2311..2997    +  CDS            Dendra2: Dendra2 is a photoconvertible green fluorescent protein published in 2006, derived from Dendronephthya sp.. It has high acid sensitivity.
   3037..3057    +  CDS            FLAG (fragment): FLAG® epitope tag, followed by an enterokinase cleavage site
   3066..3108    +  terminator     T7 terminator (fragment): transcription terminator for bacteriophage T7 RNA polymerase
   3314..4114    +  CDS            ApmR: aminoglycoside 3-N-acetyltransferase type IV ; aac(3)IV; confers resistance to apramycin (Paget and Davies, 1996)
   4181..4198    -  misc_feature   MCS (fragment): pBluescript multiple cloning site
   4239..4827    +  rep_origin     ori: high-copy-number ColE1/pMB1/pBR322/pUC origin of replication
   4995..5023    +  misc_feature   MCS (fragment): pUC18/19 multiple cloning site
   5583..513     +  CDS            33 (across the origin): VINT_BPML5 - Also known as int. Protein inferred from homology: Swiss-Prot protein existence level 3. Integrase is necessary for integration of the phage into the host genome by site-specific recombination. From Mycobacterium phage L5 (Mycobacteriophage L5).
