[The description below was written by a language model from this plasmid's Addgene catalogue record and pLannotate feature annotations shown in this document.]
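Description:
pMSR:MSMEG_0933:Dendra is a 6.2 kb bacterial expression plasmid built on the pMSR:Dendra backbone, designed as an integrating mycobacterial vector that also supports T7-driven expression in E. coli. It is propagated in E. coli as a high-copy plasmid through a ColE1/pUC-type origin and selected with apramycin via the aac(3)-IV acetyltransferase gene. It carries no mycobacterial replication origin in the annotated features. Instead it encodes the mycobacteriophage L5 integrase, together with adjacent L5 sequence, which mediates site-specific recombination into the L5 attachment site of the mycobacterial chromosome to give a stable single-copy insertion.

The payload is the M. smegmatis open reading frame MSMEG_0933, which the feature annotation identifies as mshA, the glycosyltransferase that transfers N-acetylglucosamine to inositol phosphate in the mycothiol biosynthesis pathway. The gene was inserted by ligation-independent cloning and is fused at its C terminus, through a Gly-Ala linker, to the green-to-red photoconvertible fluorescent protein Dendra2, followed by a single FLAG epitope. Transcription in mycobacteria comes from the pmycTetO promoter. The short hits annotated as "tight TRE promoter" fragments are best read as its tet operator sites, which would allow Tet repressor control, rather than as a mammalian promoter. A T7 promoter sits immediately upstream of the coding sequence and a T7 terminator fragment follows the tag, which accounts for the E. coli expression option.

The stated purpose is a C-terminal fluorescent fusion, and the plasmid belongs to a mycobacterial systems resource of tagged M. smegmatis genes. The fusion is suited to visualising the protein's localisation in live mycobacteria, while the FLAG tag provides an epitope for detection or purification.
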