Addgene plasmid #174941: pMSR:MSMEG_0933:Dendra
Purpose: C-term fluorescent fusion
Depositing lab: Keith Derbyshire & Joseph Wade. Depositing organization: Wadsworth Center, New York State Department of Health. Publication: A Mycobacterial Systems Resource for the Research Community. Judd JA, Canestrari J, Clark R, Joseph A, Lapierre P, Lasek-Nesselquist E, Mir M, Palumbo M, Smith C, Stone M, Upadhyay A, Wirth SE, Dedrick RM, Meier CG, Russell DA, Dills A, Dove E, Kester J, Wolf ID, Zhu J, Rubin ER, Fortune S, Hatfull GF, Gray TA, Wade JT, Derbyshire KM. mBio. 2021 Mar 2;12(2). pii: mBio.02401-20. doi: 10.1128/mBio.02401-20. PubMed 33653882.
Backbone
  Vector backbone: pMSR:Dendra
  Vector type: Bacterial Expression ; Integrating Mycobacterial Expression Vector attL5. T7 expression in E. coli
Growth in bacteria
  Bacterial resistance: Apramycin, 25 μg/mL
  Growth temperature: 37°C
  Growth strain: DH5alpha
  Copy number: High Copy
Gene/Insert
  Gene/Insert name: MSMEG_0933
  Species: M. smegmatis
  Promoter: pmycTetO
  Tag / fusion protein: Gly-Ala Linker/Dendra2/1x Flag Tag (C terminal on insert)
  Cloning method: Ligation Independent Cloning
  Sequencing primers: 5′ TGATAGAGTTTGTCCTCCCTATCAG; 3′ TCCATATGCACCTTGACACG
Resource information
  A portion of this plasmid was derived from a plasmid made by: CP000480.1
Terms and licenses: Academic/Nonprofit Terms; Industry Terms: Not Available to Industry
Depositor comments: 5' cloning site: AseI (destroyed), 3' cloning site: HindIII (not destroyed)
How to cite: pMSR:MSMEG_0933:Dendra was a gift from Keith Derbyshire & Joseph Wade (Addgene plasmid # 174941 ; http://n2t.net/addgene:174941 ; RRID:Addgene_174941)
