>Addgene plasmid #174941 | pMSR:MSMEG_0933:Dendra | depositor partial sequence | sequence record 339335 | partial
ATGCGTCTAGCGACAGACCTCGAGACCCCCCGCCGCGTGGCGGTGTTGTCGGTACACACCTCTCCGCTGG
CGCAGCCGGGCACCGGCGACGCGGGCGGCATGAACGTCTACGTGTTGCAGACCGCGCTGCAACTGGCCCG
GCGTGGCGTCGAGGTCGAGGTCTTCACCAGGGCCACGTCGTCGGCCGATGCGCCGGTCGTGCCTGTGGCG
CCCGGTGTGCTGGTGCGCAACGTCGTGGCCGGCCCGTTCGAAGGCCTCGACAAGAACGATCTGCCCACGC
AGCTGTGCGCGTTCACCGCGGGTGTGCTGCGCGCCGAGGCGACCCACGAGCCCGGCTACTACGACGTCGT
GCATTCGCACTACTGGCTGTCCGGCCAGGTCGGGTGGCTGGCGCGCGACCGCTGGGCCGTGCCGCTGGTG
CACACCGCGCACACGCTGGCCGCGGTCAAGAACGCCGCACTCGCCGCGGGCGACGCACCCGAGCCGCCGC
TGCGCGCGGTGGGCGAACAACAGGTGGTCGACGAGGCCGACCGCCTCATCGTGAACACCGAAGTCGAAGC
GCAGCAACTGGTCTCGTTGCACAATGCCGACCGCTCACGCATCGACGTCGTGCACCCCGGCGTCGATCTC
GACGTGTTCACCCCCGGTTCGCGCGACGCGGCGCGCGCGGTGTTCGGGCTTCCCACCGACCAGAAGATCG
TGGCGTTCGTGGGCCGCATCCAGCCGCTCAAGGCCCCCGACATCCTGCTGCGTGCCGCGGCGAAACTGCC
CGGCGTGCGCGTGCTGATCGCCGGTGGACCCTCCGGATCGGGACTTGCCCAACCGGACACGCTGGTTCGG
CTCGCCGACGAACTGGGTATCAGTGACCGGGTGACGTTCCTCCCGCCGCAGAGCCGCGAACAACTGGTCA
ACGTGTACCGGGCGGCCGATCTGGTCGCGGTGCCGAGCTACTCCGAGTCGTTCGGCCTGGTCGCCGTCGA
GGCGCAGGCGTGCGGCACGCCCGTCGTCGCCGCGGCCGTCGGCGGACTGCCGGTCGCGGTGGCCGACGGC
GTCAGCGGGGCACTCGTCGACGGCCACGACATCGGCGACTGGGCCGACACCATCAGCGAGGTGCTCGACC
GCGAGCCCGCCGCGCTGAGCCGCGCCTCCGCCGAACACGCCGCTCAGTTCTCGTGGGCGCACACCGTCGA
CGCGCTGCTCGCCAGCTACAGCCGGGCCATGAGTGACTACCGGGCCCGTCATCCCAGACCCGCCGCGCGG
CGTTCCGGACGCCGGTTCTCGATGCGCAGGGGAGTACGCACG
